Addgene plasmid #62103: pMuLE ENTR H1 L5-L2
Purpose: (Empty Backbone) MuLE (Multiple Lentiviral Expression) Entry vector containing a H1 promoter for shRNA expression. Compatible with MultiSite Gateway cloning
Depositing lab: Ian Frew. Depositing organization: University of Zurich. Publication: A versatile modular vector system for rapid combinatorial mammalian genetics. Albers J, Danzer C, Rechsteiner M, Lehmann H, Brandt LP, Hejhal T, Catalano A, Busenhart P, Goncalves AF, Brandt S, Bode PK, Bode-Lesniewska B, Wild PJ, Frew IJ. J Clin Invest. 2015 Mar 9. pii: 79743. doi: 10.1172/JCI79743. PubMed 25751063.
Backbone
  Vector backbone: N/A
  Vector type: Mammalian Expression, RNAi ; MuLE Gateway Entry Vector
Growth in bacteria
  Bacterial resistance: Kanamycin, 50 μg/mL
  Growth temperature: 37°C
  Growth strain: JM110
  Copy number: High Copy
Gene/Insert
  Gene/Insert name: None
Terms and licenses: Academic/Nonprofit Terms; Industry Terms: Not Available to Industry
How to cite: pMuLE ENTR H1 L5-L2 was a gift from Ian Frew (Addgene plasmid # 62103 ; http://n2t.net/addgene:62103 ; RRID:Addgene_62103)
