[The description below was written by a language model from this plasmid's Addgene catalogue record and pLannotate feature annotations shown in this document.]
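Description:
pMuLE ENTR H1 L5-L2 is a small (about 3 kb) Gateway entry plasmid from the MuLE (Multiple Lentiviral Expression) modular cloning system, catalogued as an empty backbone for mammalian expression and RNAi work. It is not itself a lentiviral vector. It carries no viral elements and serves as a donor module, maintained in E. coli through a high-copy ColE1/pUC-type origin and selected with kanamycin via the aph(3')-Ia resistance gene. The record does not name a parental backbone, although the rrnB T1 and T2 terminators upstream of the recombination cassette and the T7 promoter downstream of it are typical of standard Gateway entry vectors, where the terminators insulate the cassette from read-through transcription.

The functional module lies between an attL5 site and an attL2 site. It contains a short multiple-cloning-site remnant followed by the human H1 RNA promoter, a compact RNA polymerase III promoter commonly used to drive short hairpin RNAs. Immediately downstream, the automated annotation flags a roughly 200 bp reverse-strand match to mouse Sox4. The catalogue lists no insert, so this is most plausibly a stuffer or placeholder at the position where an shRNA would be cloned, though the record does not explain it. The small lacI and lacZα fragments also appear to be backbone remnants.

The mutant attL5/attL2 pair defines the position this module occupies in a MultiSite Gateway LR reaction. After an shRNA is inserted behind H1, the cassette can be recombined in a fixed order and orientation with other entry modules carrying compatible att sites into a lentiviral destination vector, producing a single virus that combines a knockdown with other genetic elements.
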