Features (pLannotate 1.2.2; 12 found; start..end, strand, type, name):
    121..213     +  CDS            lacI (fragment): lac repressor; lacI; The lac repressor binds to the lac operator to inhibit transcription in E. coli. This inhibition can be relieved by adding lactose or isopropyl-β-D-thiogalactopyranoside (IPTG).
    268..295     -  terminator     rrnB T2 terminator: transcription terminator T2 from the E. coli rrnB gene
    427..470     +  terminator     rrnB T1 terminator: Escherichia coli rrnB; transcription terminator T1 from the E. coli rrnB gene
    517..553     -  CDS            lacZα (fragment): LacZα fragment of β-galactosidase; lacZ fragment
    570..665     +  protein_bind   attL5: mutant version of attL; recombination site for the Gateway® LR reaction LR Clonase™
    688..714     +  misc_feature   MCS (fragment): pBluescript multiple cloning site
    713..927     +  promoter       H1 promoter: human H1 RNA promoter
    929..1141    -  CDS            Sox4 (fragment): SOX4_MOUSE - Also known as Sox-4. Experimental evidence at protein level: Swiss-Prot protein existence level 1. Transcriptional activator that binds with high affinity to the T-cell enhancer motif 5'-AACAAAG-3' motif (PubMed:8404853). Required for IL17A-producing Vgamma2-positive gamma-delta T-cell maturation and development, via binding to regulator loci of RORC to modulate expression (PubMed:23562159). From Mus musculus (Mouse).
   1157..1256    -  protein_bind   attL2: mutant version of attL; recombination site for the Gateway® LR reaction LR Clonase™
   1287..1305    -  promoter       T7 promoter: promoter for bacteriophage T7 RNA polymerase
   1439..2248    +  CDS            KanR: aminoglycoside phosphotransferase; aph(3')-Ia; confers resistance to kanamycin in bacteria or G418 (Geneticin®) in eukaryotes
   2395..2983    +  rep_origin     ori: high-copy-number ColE1/pMB1/pBR322/pUC origin of replication
>Addgene plasmid #62103 | pMuLE ENTR H1 L5-L2 | depositor full sequence | sequence record 101392 | Full Sequence
CTTTCCTGCGTTATCCCCTGATTCTGTGGATAACCGTATTACCGCCTTTGAGTGAGCTGATACCGCTCGC
CGCAGCCGAACGACCGAGCGCAGCGAGTCAGTGAGCGAGGAAGCGGAAGAGCGCCCAATACGCAAACCGC
CTCTCCCCGCGCGTTGGCCGATTCATTAATGCAGCTGGCACGACAGGTTTCCCGACTGGAAAGCGGGCAG
TGAGCGCAACGCAATTAATACGCGTACCGCTAGCCAGGAAGAGTTTGTAGAAACGCAAAAAGGCCATCCG
TCAGGATGGCCTTCTGCTTAGTTTGATGCCTGGCAGTTTATGGCGGGCGTCCTGCCCGCCACCCTCCGGG
CCGTTGCTTCACAACGTTCAAATCCGCTCCCGGCGGATTTGTCCTACTCAGGAGAGCGTTCACCGACAAA
CAACAGATAAAACGAAAGGCCCAGTCTTCCGACTGAGCCTTTCGTTTTATTTGATGCCTGGCAGTTCCCT
ACTCTCGCGTTAACGCTAGCATGGATGTTTTCCCAGTCACGACGTTGTAAAACGACGGCCAGTCTTAAGC
TCGGGCCCCAAATAATGATTTTATTTTGACTGATAGTGACCTGTTCGTTGCAACAAATTGATGAGCAATG
CTTTTTTATAATGCCAACTTTGTATACAAAAGTTGCTATCGATCCAATTCAGTCGACTGGATCCCCCGGG
CTGCAGGAATTCGAACGCTGACGTCATCAACCCGCTCCAAGGAATCGCGGGCCCAGTGTCACTAGGCGGG
AACACCCAGCGCGCGTGCGCCCTGGCAGGAAGATGGCTGTGAGGGACAGGGGAGTGGCGCCCTGCAATAT
TTGCATGTCGCTATGTGTTCTGGGAAATCACCATAAACGTGAAATGTCTTTGGATTTGGGAATCTTATAA
GTTCTGTATGAGACCACAGATCTCGGCGTTGTGCATGTCGGGCGACTGCTCCATGATCTTGCGCCGCTCG
ATCTGCGACCACACCATAAAGGCGTTCATGGGCCGCTTGATGTGGCCACTGGGCGTCTTGCACCAGCTGG
GGTCGTCCGCCTTGCCGCCCGTCGACGCGGTGGAGCCAGGCGTCGGGGAGGACGCGATGCCCAGCTCCAG
GCCGGCGCCCGAGTCCGAGCTCTTTTTTGAATTCGTACCCAGCTTTCTTGTACAAAGTTGGCATTATAAG
AAAGCATTGCTTATCAATTTGTTGCAACGAACAGGTCACTATCAGTCAAAATAAAATCATTATTTGCCAT
CCAGCTGCAGGGCGGCCGCGATATCCCCTATAGTGAGTCGTATTACATGGTCATAGCTGTTTCCTGGCAG
CTCTGGCCCGTGTCTCAAAATCTCTGATGTTACATTGCACAAGATAAAAATATATCATCATGAACAATAA
AACTGTCTGCTTACATAAACAGTAATACAAGGGGTGTTATGAGCCATATTCAACGGGAAACGTCGAGGCC
GCGATTAAATTCCAACATGGATGCTGATTTATATGGGTATAAATGGGCTCGCGATAATGTCGGGCAATCA
GGTGCGACAATCTATCGCTTGTATGGGAAGCCCGATGCGCCAGAGTTGTTTCTGAAACATGGCAAAGGTA
GCGTTGCCAATGATGTTACAGATGAGATGGTCAGACTAAACTGGCTGACGGAATTTATGCCTCTTCCGAC
CATCAAGCATTTTATCCGTACTCCTGATGATGCATGGTTACTCACCACTGCGATCCCCGGAAAAACAGCA
TTCCAGGTATTAGAAGAATATCCTGATTCAGGTGAAAATATTGTTGATGCGCTGGCAGTGTTCCTGCGCC
GGTTGCATTCGATTCCTGTTTGTAATTGTCCTTTTAACAGCGATCGCGTATTTCGTCTCGCTCAGGCGCA
ATCACGAATGAATAACGGTTTGGTTGATGCGAGTGATTTTGATGACGAGCGTAATGGCTGGCCTGTTGAA
CAAGTCTGGAAAGAAATGCATAAACTTTTGCCATTCTCACCGGATTCAGTCGTCACTCATGGTGATTTCT
CACTTGATAACCTTATTTTTGACGAGGGGAAATTAATAGGTTGTATTGATGTTGGACGAGTCGGAATCGC
AGACCGATACCAGGATCTTGCCATCCTATGGAACTGCCTCGGTGAGTTTTCTCCTTCATTACAGAAACGG
CTTTTTCAAAAATATGGTATTGATAATCCTGATATGAATAAATTGCAGTTTCATTTGATGCTCGATGAGT
TTTTCTAATCAGAATTGGTTAATTGGTTGTAACACTGGCAGAGCATTACGCTGACTTGACGGGACGGCGC
AAGCTCATGACCAAAATCCCTTAACGTGAGTTACGCGTCGTTCCACTGAGCGTCAGACCCCGTAGAAAAG
ATCAAAGGATCTTCTTGAGATCCTTTTTTTCTGCGCGTAATCTGCTGCTTGCAAACAAAAAAACCACCGC
TACCAGCGGTGGTTTGTTTGCCGGATCAAGAGCTACCAACTCTTTTTCCGAAGGTAACTGGCTTCAGCAG
AGCGCAGATACCAAATACTGTTCTTCTAGTGTAGCCGTAGTTAGGCCACCACTTCAAGAACTCTGTAGCA
CCGCCTACATACCTCGCTCTGCTAATCCTGTTACCAGTGGCTGCTGCCAGTGGCGATAAGTCGTGTCTTA
CCGGGTTGGACTCAAGACGATAGTTACCGGATAAGGCGCAGCGGTCGGGCTGAACGGGGGGTTCGTGCAC
ACAGCCCAGCTTGGAGCGAACGACCTACACCGAACTGAGATACCTACAGCGTGAGCTATGAGAAAGCGCC
ACGCTTCCCGAAGGGAGAAAGGCGGACAGGTATCCGGTAAGCGGCAGGGTCGGAACAGGAGAGCGCACGA
GGGAGCTTCCAGGGGGAAACGCCTGGTATCTTTATAGTCCTGTCGGGTTTCGCCACCTCTGACTTGAGCG
TCGATTTTTGTGATGCTCGTCAGGGGGGCGGAGCCTATGGAAAAACGCCAGCAACGCGGCCTTTTTACGG
TTCCTGGCCTTTTGCTGGCCTTTTGCTCACATGTT
