>Addgene plasmid #62103 | pMuLE ENTR H1 L5-L2 | addgene partial sequence | sequence record 103503 | M13-Rev 5'-CAGGAAACAGCTATGACC-3'
TGCAATATTTGCATGTCGCTATGTGTTCTGGGAAATCACCATAAACGTGAAATGTCTTTGGATTTGGGAA
TCTTATAAGTTCTGTATGAGACCACAGATCTCGGCGTTGTGCATGTCGGGCGACTGCTCCATGATCTTGC
GCCGCTCGATCTGCGACCACACCATAAAGGCGTTCATGGGCCGCTTGATGTGGCCACTGGGCGTCTTGCA
CCAGCTGGGGTCGTCCGCCTTGCCGCCCGTCGACGCGGTGGAGCCAGGCGTCGGGGAGGACGCGATGCCC
AGCTCCAGGCCGGCGCCCGAGTCCGAGCTCTTTTTTGAATTCGTACCCAGCTTTCTTGTACAAAGTTGGC
ATTATAAGAAAGCATTGCTTATCAATTTGTTGCAACGAACAGGTCACTATCAGTCAAAATAAAATCATTA
TTTGCCATCCAGCTGCA
