>Addgene plasmid #62103 | pMuLE ENTR H1 L5-L2 | addgene partial sequence | sequence record 104366 | M13-F20 5'-TGTAAAACGACGGCCAGT-3'
GACTGATAGTGACCTGTTCGTTGCAACAAATTGATGAGCAATGCTTTTTTATAATGCCAACTTTGTATAC
AAAAGTTGCTATCGATCCAATTCAGTCGACTGGATCCCCCGGGCTGCAGGAATTCGAACGCTGACGTCAT
CAACCCGCTCCAAGGAATCGCGGGCCCAGTGTCACTAGGCGGGAACACCCAGCGCGCGTGCGCCCTGGCA
GGAAGATGGCTGTGAGGGACAGGGGAGTGGCGCCCTGCAATATTTGCATGTCGCTATGTGTTCTGGGAAA
TCACCATAAACGTGAAATGTCTTTGGATTTGGGAATCTTATAAGTTCTGTATGAGACCACAGATCTCGGC
GTTGTGCATGTCGGGCGACTGCTCCATGATCTTGCGCCGCTCGATCTGCGACCACACCATAAAGGCGTTC
ATGGGCCGCTTGATGTGGCCACTGGGCGTCTTGCACCAGCTGGGGTCGTCCGCCTTGCCGCCCGTCGACG
CGGTGGAGCCAGGCGTCGGGGAGGACGCGATGCCCAGCTCCAGGCCGGCGCCCGAGTCCGAGCTCTTTTT
TGAATTCGTACCCAGCTTTCTTGTACAAAGTTGGCATTAT
